Addgene plasmid #157613: pD649-HAsp-SDK2(Trunc1)-COMP5AP-AviTag-9xHis
Purpose: Mammalian expression of cell-surface protein partial extracellular domain fused to COMP5AP-AviTag-9xHis. Protein is secreted from cells.
Depositing lab: Chris Garcia. Depositing organization: Stanford University. Publication: A Human IgSF Cell-Surface Interactome Reveals a Complex Network of Protein-Protein Interactions. Wojtowicz WM, Vielmetter J, Fernandes RA, Siepe DH, Eastman CL, Chisholm GB, Cox S, Klock H, Anderson PW, Rue SM, Miller JJ, Glaser SM, Bragstad ML, Vance J, Lam AW, Lesley SA, Zinn K, Garcia KC. Cell. 2020 Aug 20;182(4):1027-1043.e17. doi: 10.1016/j.cell.2020.07.025. PubMed 32822567.
Backbone
  Vector backbone: pD649
  Backbone size w/o insert (bp): 7153
  Vector type: Mammalian Expression
Growth in bacteria
  Bacterial resistance: Ampicillin, 100 μg/mL
  Growth temperature: 37°C
  Growth strain: DH5alpha
  Copy number: High Copy
Gene/Insert
  Gene/Insert name: SDK2
  Species: H. sapiens (human)
  Insert size (bp): 5736
  Entrez Gene: SDK2 (a.k.a. FLJ10832, KIAA1514)
  Promoter: CMV/SP6
  Tag / fusion protein: COMP5AP-AviTag-9xHis (C terminal on backbone)
  Cloning method: Restriction Enzyme; 5′ cloning site GCGGCCGC (not destroyed); 3′ cloning site GGCGCGCC (not destroyed)
  Sequencing primers: 5′ ATTTAGGTGACACTATAG; 3′ CGTCGCACTCCATCACGGTG
Resource information
  A portion of this plasmid was derived from a plasmid made by: synthesis by ThermoFisher
Terms and licenses: Academic/Nonprofit Terms; Industry Terms: Not Available to Industry
Depositor comments: Some plasmids in this collection may have an IS4-like element ISVsa5 family transposase upstream of the CMV promoter.
How to cite: pD649-HAsp-SDK2(Trunc1)-COMP5AP-AviTag-9xHis was a gift from Chris Garcia (Addgene plasmid # 157613 ; http://n2t.net/addgene:157613 ; RRID:Addgene_157613)
