[The description below was written by a language model from this plasmid's Addgene catalogue record and pLannotate feature annotations shown in this document.]
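Description:
pD649-HAsp-SDK2(Trunc1)-COMP5AP-AviTag-9xHis is a mammalian expression plasmid, about 12.9 kb in the sequenced record, built on the pD649 backbone to produce a secreted, tagged form of part of the extracellular domain of human SDK2 (sidekick cell adhesion molecule 2). It is maintained in E. coli through a high-copy ColE1/pUC-type origin and an ampicillin resistance gene. A separate SV40 promoter/EM7 promoter cassette drives a puromycin N-acetyltransferase gene ending in an SV40 poly(A) signal, which could allow selection in mammalian cells. Short annotated fragments of f1 ori, ble, KanR, lacZα and lac operator appear to be backbone remnants rather than functional parts.

The expression unit uses the CMV immediate-early enhancer and promoter, followed by a fragment of CMV intron A and an SP6 promoter. The open reading frame begins with a signal sequence, named HAsp in the construct and matched by the annotation software to a mouse immunoglobulin heavy-chain leader fragment, which directs the product into the secretory pathway. The truncated SDK2 ectodomain (roughly 5.7 kb, cloned between retained NotI and AscI sites) is fused at its C terminus to a segment of rat cartilage oligomeric matrix protein, whose coiled-coil domain pentamerises the fusion, then to human placental alkaline phosphatase as an enzymatic reporter, an AviTag for site-specific biotinylation, and a polyhistidine tag for purification (9xHis by name, annotated as 8xHis). A bGH poly(A) signal terminates the transcript.

The multimeric, enzyme-linked format raises avidity and gives a direct readout, suiting the protein for binding screens such as the human IgSF cell-surface interactome study from which it derives. The depositor notes that some plasmids in this collection may carry an IS4-like transposase insertion upstream of the CMV promoter; no such feature is annotated here.
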