Features (pLannotate 1.2.2; 24 found; start..end, strand, type, name):
     77..380     +  enhancer       CMV enhancer: human cytomegalovirus immediate early enhancer
    381..584     +  promoter       CMV promoter: human cytomegalovirus (CMV) immediate early promoter
    720..763     +  intron         CMV intron (fragment): modified intron A from human cytomegalovirus
    815..833     +  promoter       SP6 promoter: promoter for bacteriophage SP6 RNA polymerase
    837..874     +  CDS            IgH signal sequence (fragment): signal sequence from the mouse immunoglobulin heavy chain variable region
    971..6718    +  CDS            SDK2 (fragment): SDK2_HUMAN - Also known as KIAA1514 From Homo sapiens (Human).
   6815..6994    +  CDS            Comp (fragment): COMP_RAT - Experimental evidence at protein level: Swiss-Prot protein existence level 1. May play a role in the structural integrity of cartilage via its interaction with other extracellular matrix proteins such as the collagens and fibronectin. Can mediate the interaction of chondrocytes with the cartilage extracellular matrix through interaction with cell surface integrin receptors. Could play a role in the pathogenesis of osteoarthritis. Potent suppressor of apoptosis in both primary chondrocytes and transformed cells. Suppresses apoptosis by blocking the activation of caspase-3 and by indu
   6982..8434    +  CDS            SEAP (fragment): secreted alkaline phosphatase from human placenta The natural enzyme has a C-terminal transmembrane sequence that is replaced by a GPI anchor.
   8459..8500    +  CDS            AviTag™ (fragment): peptide tag that allows for enzymatic biotinylation
   8504..8527    +  CDS            8xHis: 8xHis affinity tag
   8673..8784    +  polyA_signal   bGH poly(A) signal: bovine growth hormone polyadenylation signal
   8785..8893    +  rep_origin     f1 ori (fragment): f1 bacteriophage origin of replication; arrow indicates direction of (+) strand synthesis
   8907..9236    +  promoter       SV40 promoter: SV40 enhancer and early promoter
   9284..9331    +  promoter       EM7 promoter: synthetic bacterial promoter&nbsp
   9350..9949    +  CDS            PuroR (fragment): puromycin N-acetyltransferase; pac from Streptomyces; confers resistance to puromycin
   9959..10084   +  CDS            ble (fragment): BLE_KLEPN - Experimental evidence at protein level: Swiss-Prot protein existence level 1. Binding protein with a strong affinity to the bleomycin family of antibiotics. Binds to CL990; an antimitotic-antibiotic compound. From Klebsiella pneumoniae.
  10079..10200   +  polyA_signal   SV40 poly(A) signal: SV40 polyadenylation signal
  10253..11113   -  CDS            AmpR: β-lactamase; bla; confers resistance to ampicillin, carbenicillin, and related antibiotics
  11116..11212   -  promoter       AmpR promoter (fragment): bla
  11242..11266   -  CDS            KanR (fragment): aminoglycoside phosphotransferase; aph(3')-Ia; confers resistance to kanamycin
  11377..11965   +  rep_origin     ori: high-copy-number ColE1/pMB1/pBR322/pUC origin of replication
  12190..12207   +  terminator     rrnB T2 terminator (fragment): transcription terminator T2 from the E. coli rrnB gene
  12232..12251   -  CDS            lacZα (fragment): LacZα fragment of β-galactosidase; lacZ fragment
  12705..12725   +  protein_bind   lac operator (fragment): The lac repressor binds to the lac operator to inhibit transcription in E. coli. This inhibition can be relieved by adding lactose or isopropyl-β-D-thiogalactopyranoside (IPTG). lac repressor encoded by lacI
>Addgene plasmid #157613 | pD649-HAsp-SDK2(Trunc1)-COMP5AP-AviTag-9xHis | addgene full sequence | sequence record 386094 | Addgene NGS Result
GGCATTGATTATTGACTAGTTATTAATAGTAATCAATTACGGGGTCATTAGTTCATAGCCCATATATGGA
GTTCCGCGTTACATAACTTACGGTAAATGGCCCGCCTGGCTGACCGCCCAACGACCCCCGCCCATTGACG
TCAATAATGACGTATGTTCCCATAGTAACGCCAATAGGGACTTTCCATTGACGTCAATGGGTGGAGTATT
TACGGTAAACTGCCCACTTGGCAGTACATCAAGTGTATCATATGCCAAGTACGCCCCCTATTGACGTCAA
TGACGGTAAATGGCCCGCCTGGCATTATGCCCAGTACATGACCTTATGGGACTTTCCTACTTGGCAGTAC
ATCTACGTATTAGTCATCGCTATTACCATGGTGATGCGGTTTTGGCAGTACATCAATGGGCGTGGATAGC
GGTTTGACTCACGGGGATTTCCAAGTCTCCACCCCATTGACGTCAATGGGAGTTTGTTTTGGCACCAAAA
TCAACGGGACTTTCCAAAATGTCGTAACAACTCCGCCCCATTGACGCAAATGGGCGGTAGGCGTGTACGG
TGGGAGGTCTATATAAGCAGAGCTCGTTTAGTGAACCGTCAGATCGCCTGGAGACGCCATCCACGCTGTT
TTGACCTCCATAGAAGACACCGGGACCGATCCAGCCTCCGCGGCCGGGAACGGTGCATTGGAACGCGGAT
TCCCCGTGCCAAGAGTGACGTAAGTACCGCCTATAGAGTCTATAGGCCCACCCCCTTGGCTTCGTTAGAA
CGCGGCTACAATTAATACATAACCTTATGTATCATACACATACGATTTAGGTGACACTATAGAATAACAT
CCACTTTGCCTTTCTCTCCACAGGTGTCCACTCCCAGGTCCAACTGCACCTCGGTTCTATCGAAAACGCG
CCTGCTAGCGCCACCATGAAGACCATCATTGCCCTGAGCTACATCTTCTGCCTGGTGTTCGCTGCGGCCG
CCCAAGATGATGTGTCCCCTTACTTTAAGACCGAGCCTGTGCGGACCCAGGTCCACCTTGAGGGAAATAG
ACTGGTGCTGACCTGCATGGCCGAAGGCTCTTGGCCTCTGGAATTCAAGTGGCTGCACAACAACAGAGAG
CTGACCAAGTTCAGCCTGGAATACCGGTACATGATCACCAGCCTGGATAGAACCCACGCCGGCTTCTACA
GATGCATCGTGCGGAATAGAATGGGCGCCCTGCTGCAGAGACAGACAGAGGTGCAAGTGGCCTACATGGG
CAGCTTCGAGGAAGGCGAGAAACACCAGTCTGTGTCTCATGGCGAGGCCGCCGTGATCAGAGCACCTAGA
ATTGCCAGCTTTCCCCAGCCTCAAGTGACCTGGTTCAGAGATGGCCGGAAGATCCCTCCTAGCAGCAGAA
TCGCCATCACACTGGAAAACACCCTGGTCATCCTGAGCACAGTGGCCCCTGATGCCGGCAGATATTACGT
GCAGGCCGTGAACGACAAGAACGGCGACAACAAGACCAGCCAGCCTATCACACTGACCGTGGAAAATGTT
GGCGGCCCTGCCGATCCTATCGCTCCCACAATCATCATCCCTCCAAAGAACACAAGCGTGGTGGCCGGCA
CAAGCGAAGTGACACTGGAATGCGTGGCCAACGCCAGACCTCTGATCAAGCTGCACATCATTTGGAAGAA
AGACGGCGTGCTGCTGAGCGGCGGCATCAGCGATCATAACAGACGGCTGACAATCCCCAATCCTACAGGC
TCCGATGCCGGCTACTATGAGTGTGAAGCCGTGCTGAGAAGCAGCAGCGTGCCATCTGTTGTCAGAGGCG
CCTACCTGTCTGTGCTGGAACCTCCTCAGTTCGTGAAAGAGCCCGAGAGACACATCACCGCCGAGATGGA
AAAGGTGGTGGATATCCCTTGTCAGGCCAAGGGCGTGCCACCACCTAGCATCACATGGTACAAGGACGCC
GCCGTGGTGGAAGTGGAAAAGCTGACCAGATTCCGGCAGAGAAACGATGGCGGCCTGCAGATTTCTGGCC
TGGTGCCTGATGATACCGGCATGTTCCAGTGCTTCGCCAGAAATGCAGCCGGCGAGGTGCAGACAAGCAC
ATACCTGGCCGTGACCTCTATCGCCCCTAACATCACAAGAGGCCCTCTGGACAGCACCGTGATCGATGGA
ATGTCTGTGGTGCTGGCCTGTGAAACCTCTGGCGCCCCTAGACCTGCCATTACCTGGCAGAAGGGCGAGA
GAATTCTGGCCAGTGGAAGCGTGCAGCTGCCTAGATTCACACCTCTGGAAAGCGGCAGCCTGCTGATCTC
CCCTACACACATCTCTGACGCCGGCACCTACACCTGTCTGGCCACAAATAGTAGAGGCGTGGACGAAGCC
AGCGCCGATCTGGTTGTTTGGGCCAGAACCAGAATCACCAAGCCTCCACAGGACCAGAGCGTGATCAAGG
GCACACAGGCCTCTATGGTTTGCGGCGTGACACACGACCCTAGAGTGACCATCCGGTACATCTGGGAGAA
AGATGGGGCCACACTGGGCACCGAGTCTCACCCTAGAATCAGACTGGACAGAAACGGCTCCCTGCACATC
TCTCAGACTTGGAGCGGCGACATCGGCACATACACATGCAGAGTGATCAGCGCTGGCGGCAACGACAGTA
GATCTGCCCACCTGAGAGTCAGACAGCTGCCTCACGCTCCTGAACACCCTGTGGCTACCCTGTCCACAGT
GGAAAGAAGGGCCATCAACCTGACCTGGACCAAGCCTTTCGACGGCAATAGCCCTCTGATCCGCTACATC
CTGGAAATGAGCGAGAACAACGCCCCTTGGACAGTGCTGCTGGCCTCTGTGGACCCTAAGGCCACCTCTG
TGACAGTGAAAGGACTGGTGCCAGCCAGAAGCTACCAGTTCAGACTGTGCGCCGTGAATGATGTCGGCAA
GGGCCAGTTCAGCAAGGACACCGAAAGAGTGTCCCTGCCTGAGGAACCTCCAACCGCTCCTCCTCAGAAT
GTGATCGCCAGCGGCAGGACCAACCAGAGCATCATGATTCAGTGGCAGCCACCTCCTGAGAGCCACCAGA
ATGGCATCCTGAAGGGCTACATCATCAGATACTGCCTGGCCGGACTGCCCGTGGGCTATCAGTTCAAGAA
CATCACCGACGCCGACGTGAACAACCTGCTGCTGGAAGATCTGATCATCTGGACCAACTACGAGATCGAG
GTGGCCGCCTACAATTCTGCCGGCCTGGGCGTGTACAGCAGCAAAGTGACAGAATGGACACTGCAGGGCG
TCCCAACAGTGCCTCCTGGCAATGTGCATGCCGAGGCCACCAATAGCACCACCATCAGATTCACCTGGAA
CGCCCCATCTCCACAGTTCATCAACGGCATCAACCAGGGCTACAAGCTGATCGCCTGGGAGCCTGAGCAA
GAGGAAGAGGTCACAATGGTCACCGCCAGGCCTAACTTCCAGGATAGCATCCACGTGGGCTTCGTGTCCG
GCCTGAAGAAGTTCACCGAGTACTTCACCAGCGTGCTGTGCTTCACAACACCTGGCGACGGCCCTAGATC
TACACCTCAGCTCGTGCGGACACACGAGGATGTTCCAGGACCTGTGGGCCACCTGAGCTTCAGCGAGATT
CTGGATACCAGCCTGAAGGTGTCCTGGCAAGAGCCTGGCGAGAAGAACGGCATTCTGACCGGCTACAGAA
TCAGCTGGGAAGAGTACAACCGGACCAACACCAGAGTGACCCACTACCTGCCTAACGTGACCCTCGAGTA
CAGAGTGACAGGACTGACAGCCCTGACCACCTACACAATTGAAGTGGCCGCCATGACCAGCAAAGGCCAG
GGACAAGTGTCTGCCAGCACAATCTCTAGCGGAGTGCCACCTGAACTGCCCGGACCTCCTACAAACCTGG
GCATCAGCAATATCGGCCCCAGAAGCGTGACCCTGCAGTTTAGACCAGGCTACGACGGCAAGACCTCCAT
CAGCAGATGGCTGGTGGAAGCCCAAGTGGGAGTTGTTGGAGAGGGCGAAGAGTGGCTGCTGATCCACCAG
CTGAGCAATGAGCCCGACGCCAGATCCATGGAAGTGCCCGACCTGAATCCTTTTACCTGCTACAGCTTCC
GGATGCGGCAAGTGAACATCGTGGGCACATCTCCACCTAGCCAGCCAAGCAGAAAGATCCAGACTCTGCA
GGCTCCTCCTGACATGGCCCCTGCTAATGTGTCCCTGAGAACAGCCAGCGAGACAAGCCTGTGGCTGAGA
TGGATGCCTCTGCCAGAGATGGAGTACAACGGCAATCCAGAGAGCGTGGGGTACAAGATCAAGTACAGCA
GAAGCGACGGCCACGGAAAGACACTGTCTCACGTGGTGCAGGACAGAGTGGAACGGGACTACACCATCGA
GGACCTGGAAGAGTGGACCGAGTATAGAGTCCAGGTGCAGGCCTTCAATGCCATCGGATCTGGACCTTGG
AGCCAGACCGTTGTGGGCAGAACAAGAGAATCTGTGCCTAGCAGCGGCCCCACCAATGTGTCTGCTCTGG
CTACCACAAGCAGCTCCATGCTTGTCCGTTGGAGCGAAGTGCCTGAGGCCGATAGAAATGGACTGGTCCT
GGGCTACAAAGTGATGTACAAAGAGAAGGACAGCGACACCCAGCCTCGGTTTTGGCTGGTCGAGGGCAAT
TCTTCAAGAAGCGCTCAGCTGACAGGCCTGGGCAAATACGTGCTGTATGAGGTGCAGGTTCTGGCTTTCA
CCAGAATCGGCGACGGAAGCCCTTCTCACCCTCCAATTCTGGAAAGAACCCTGGACGACGTGCCAGGGCC
TCCTATGGGAATCCTGTTTCCTGAAGTGCGGACCACCTCCGTGCGACTGATTTGGCAACCTCCTGCCGCA
CCTAATGGCATCATCCTGGCCTACCAGATCACCCACAGACTGAACACCACCACCGCCAATACTGCCACCG
TGGAAGTTCTGGCACCTAGCGCCAGACAGTATACCGCCACAGGCCTGAAGCCTGAGAGCGTGTACCTGTT
CAGAATCACAGCCCAGACCAGAAAAGGCTGGGGCGAAGCTGCTGAAGCCCTGGTGGTCACCACCGAGAAG
AGAGATAGACCTCAGCCTCCAAGCAGACCCATGGTGCAACAAGAAGATGTGCGGGCCAGATCTGTGCTGC
TGTCTTGGGAACCTGGCTCTGATGGCCTGTCTCCTGTGCGGTACTACACAATCCAGACAAGAGAGCTGCC
ATCCGGCAGATGGGCTCTGCATTCTGCCTCCGTGTCTCACAACGCCTCCAGCTTCATCGTGGACCGGCTG
AAGCCATTCACCAGCTACAAGTTTAGAGTGAAGGCCACAAACGATATCGGCGACAGCGAGTTCAGCGAAG
AGAGCGAGTCTCTGACTACCCTGCAGGCAGCTCCTGATGAGGCCCCAACAATTCTGAGCGTGACACCCCA
CACCACAACAAGCGTGCTGATCAGATGGCAGCCTCCAGCCGAGGACAAGATTAACGGCATCCTGCTGGGC
TTCAGAATCCGCTACCGGGAACTGCTGTACGAGGGCCTGAGAGGCTTTACCCTGAGGGGCATTAACAATC
CTGGCGCCACATGGGCCGAGCTGACCTCCATGTACAGCATGAGAAACCTGAGCAGGCCCAGCCTGACACA
GTACGAGCTGGACAACCTGAACAAACATCGGAGATACGAGATCCGGATGTCCGTGTACAATGCCGTTGGC
GAGGGACCTTCTAGCCCTCCTCAAGAGGTGTTCGTGGGAGAAGCTGTGCCAACCGCCGCACCAAGAAATG
TGGTGGTTCATGGCGCTACCGCCACTCAGCTGGATGTGACATGGGAACCACCTCCACTGGACAGCCAGAA
TGGGGACATCCAGGGCTATAAGATCTACTTCTGGGAAGCCCAGAGAGGGAACCTGACCGAGAGAGTGAAA
ACCCTGTTCCTGGCCGAGAACAGCGTGAAGCTGAAGAACCTGACAGGCTACACCGCCTATATGGTGTCCG
TGGCTGCTTTTAACGCAGCAGGCGACGGACCAAGAAGCACCCCAACACAGGGACAGACACAGCAAGCTGC
CCCTAGCGCTCCTAGCTCCGTGAAGTTTAGCGAGCTGACAACAACCAGCGTCAACGTGTCCTGGGAAGCA
CCTCAGTTCCCCAATGGCATTCTGGAAGGCTATCGGCTGGTGTACGAGCCTTGTTCTCCTGTGGATGGCG
TGTCCAAGATCGTGACAGTGGACGTGAAGGGCAACAGCCCACTGTGGCTCAAAGTGAAGGATCTGGCCGA
GGGCGTGACCTACAGATTCAGGATCAGGGCCAAGACATTCACATACGGCCCCGAGATTGAGGCCAACGTG
ACAACAGGACCTGGCGAAGGTGCTCCAGGACCACCTGGCGTGCCAATCATTGTGCGGTATAGCAGCGCCA
TTGCCATCCACTGGTCAAGCGGAGATCCTGGCAAAGGCCCCATCACCAGATACGTGATCGAGGCCAGACC
TAGCGACGAAGGACTGTGGGACATCCTGATCAAGGACATCCCCAAAGAGGTGTCCAGCTACACCTTCTCC
ATGGATATCCTGAAGCCAGGCGTGTCCTACGACTTCAGAGTGATTGCTGTGAACGACTACGGCTTCGGCA
CACCTAGCAGTCCTTCACAGTCTGTGCCCGCTCAGAAGGCCAATCCTTTCTACGAGGAATGGTGGTTTGG
CGCGCCGGAAGATCAAGTTGATCCAAGATTGATTGATGGCAAGGGCGGATCTCTGGAGGTGCTGTTCCAG
GGACCAGGCGGAAGCGGCAATCCCGGCGGCGATCTGGCCCCCCAGATGCTGCGCGAGCTGCAGGAGACCA
ATGCCGCCCTGCAGGACGTGCGCGAGCTGCTGCGCCACCGCGTGAAGGAGATCACCTTCCTGAAGAACAC
CGTGATGGAGTGCGACGCCTGCGGTATGCAGCCCTCTAGAGGCTCCGGCTCCATCATCCCAGTTGAGGAG
GAGAACCCGGACTTCTGGAACCGCGAGGCAGCCGAGGCCCTGGGTGCCGCCAAGAAGCTGCAGCCTGCAC
AGACAGCCGCCAAGAACCTCATCATCTTCCTGGGCGATGGGATGGGGGTGTCTACGGTGACAGCTGCCAG
GATCCTAAAAGGGCAGAAGAAGGACAAACTGGGGCCTGAGATACCCCTGGCCATGGACCGCTTCCCATAT
GTGGCTCTGTCCAAGACATACAATGTAGACAAACATGTGCCAGACAGTGGAGCCACAGCCACGGCCTACC
TGTGCGGGGTCAAGGGCAACTTCCAGACCATTGGCTTGAGTGCAGCCGCCCGCTTTAACCAGTGCAACAC
GACACGCGGCAACGAGGTCATCTCCGTGATGAATCGGGCCAAGAAAGCAGGGAAGTCAGTGGGAGTGGTA
ACCACCACACGAGTGCAGCACGCCTCGCCAGCCGGCACCTACGCCCACACGGTGAACCGCAACTGGTACT
CGGACGCCGACGTGCCTGCCTCGGCCCGCCAGGAGGGGTGCCAGGACATCGCTACGCAGCTCATCTCCAA
CATGGACATTGACGTGATCCTAGGTGGAGGCCGAAAGTACATGTTTCGCATGGGAACCCCAGACCCTGAG
TACCCAGATGACTACAGCCAAGGTGGGACCAGGCTGGACGGGAAGAATCTGGTGCAGGAATGGCTGGCGA
AGCGCCAGGGTGCCCGGTATGTGTGGAACCGCACTGAGCTCATGCAGGCTTCCCTGGACCCGTCTGTGAC
CCATCTCATGGGTCTCTTTGAGCCTGGAGACATGAAATACGAGATCCACCGAGACTCCACACTGGACCCC
TCCCTGATGGAGATGACAGAGGCTGCCCTGCGCCTGCTGAGCAGGAACCCCCGCGGCTTCTTCCTCTTCG
TGGAGGGTGGTCGCATCGACCATGGTCATCATGAAAGCAGGGCTTACCGGGCACTGACTGAGACGATCAT
GTTCGACGACGCCATTGAGAGGGCGGGCCAGCTCACCAGCGAGGAGGACACGCTGAGCCTCGTCACTGCC
GACCACTCCCACGTCTTCTCCTTCGGAGGCTACCCCCTGCGAGGGAGCTCCATCTTCGGGCTGGCCCCTG
GCAAGGCCCGGGACAGGAAGGCCTACACGGTCCTCCTATACGGAAACGGTCCAGGCTATGTGCTCAAGGA
CGGCGCCCGGCCGGATGTTACCGAGAGCGAGAGCGGGAGCCCCGAGTATCGGCAGCAGTCAGCAGTGCCC
CTGGACGAAGAGACCCACGCAGGCGAGGACGTGGCGGTGTTCGCGCGCGGCCCGCAGGCGCACCTGGTTC
ACGGCGTGCAGGAGCAGACCTTCATAGCGCACGTCATGGCCTTCGCCGCCTGCCTGGAGCCCTACACCGC
CTGCGACCTGGCGCCCCCCGCCGGCACCACCGACGCCGCGCACCCGGGTGGCGGAGGACTGAACGACATC
TTCGAGGCTCAGAAAATCGAATGGCACGAACATCACCATCACCATCACCATCACCATTAAGGCCGGCCTG
TAGTCACTGGCACAACGCGTTACCCGGTAAGCCAATCGGGTATACACGGTCGTCATACTGCAGACAGGGT
TCTTCTACTTTGCAAGATAGTCTTGAGTAGTAAAATAAATAGATAGAGAAAATCAGCCTCGACTGTGCCT
TCTAGTTGCCAGCCATCTGTTGTTTGCCCCTCCCCCGTGCCTTCCTTGACCCTGGAAGGTGCCACTCCCA
CTGTCCTTTCCTAATAAAATGAGGAAATTGCATCACAACACTCAACCCTATCTCGGTCTATTCTTTTGAT
TTATAAGGGATTTTGCCGATTTCGGCCTATTGGTTAAAAAATGAGCTGATTTAACAAAAATTTAACGCGA
ATTAATTCTGTGGAATGTGTGTCAGTTAGGGTGTGGAAAGTCCCCAGGCTCCCCAGCAGGCAGAAGTATG
CAAAGCATGCATCTCAATTAGTCAGCAACCAGGTGTGGAAAGTCCCCAGGCTCCCCAGCAGGCAGAAGTA
TGCAAAGCATGCATCTCAATTAGTCAGCAACCATAGTCCCGCCCCTAACTCCGCCCATCCCGCCCCTAAC
TCCGCCCAGTTCCGCCCATTCTCCGCCCCATGGCTGACTAATTTTTTTTATTTATGCAGAGGCCGAGGCC
GCCTCTGCCTCTGAGCTATTCCAGAAGTAGTGAGGAGGCTTTTTTGGAGGCCTAGGCTTTTGCAAAAAGC
TCCCGGGAGCTTGTATATCCATTTTCGGATCTGATCAGCACGTGTTGACAATTAATCATCGGCATAGTAT
ATCGGCATAGTATAATACGACAAGGTGAGGAACTAAACCATGACCGAGTACAAGCCCACGGTGCGCCTCG
CCACCCGCGACGACGTCCCCAGGGCCGTACGCACCCTCGCCGCCGCGTTCGCCGACTACCCCGCCACGCG
CCACACCGTCGATCCGGACCGCCACATCGAGCGGGTCACCGAGCTGCAAGAACTCTTCCTCACGCGCGTC
GGGCTCGACATCGGCAAGGTGTGGGTCGCGGACGACGGCGCCGCGGTGGCGGTCTGGACCACGCCGGAGA
GCGTCGAAGCGGGGGCGGTGTTCGCCGAGATCGGCCCGCGCATGGCCGAGTTGAGCGGTTCCCGGCTGGC
CGCGCAGCAACAGATGGAAGGCCTCCTGGCGCCGCACCGGCCCAAGGAGCCCGCGTGGTTCCTGGCCACC
GTCGGCGTCTCGCCCGACCACCAGGGCAAGGGTCTGGGCAGCGCCGTCGTGCTCCCCGGAGTGGAGGCGG
CCGAGCGCGCCGGGGTGCCCGCCTTCCTGGAGACATCCGCGCCCCGCAACCTCCCCTTCTACGAGCGGCT
CGGCTTCACCGTCACCGCCGACGTCGAGGTGCCCGAAGGACCGCGCACCTGGTGCATGACCCGCAAGCCC
GGTGCCTGACACGTGCTACGAGATTTCGATTCCACCGCCGCCTTCTATGAAAGGTTGGGCTTCGGAATCG
TTTTCCGGGACGCCGGCTGGATGATCCTCCAGCGCGGGGATCTCATGCTGGAGTTCTTCGCCCACCCCAA
CTTGTTTATTGCAGCTTATAATGGTTACAAATAAAGCAATAGCATCACAAATTTCACAAATAAAGCATTT
TTTTCACTGCATTCTAGTTGTGGTTTGTCCAAACTCATCAATGTATCTTATCATGTCTGTATACCGTCGA
CCTCTAGCTAGAGCTTGGCGTAATCATGGTCATTACCAATGCTTAATCAGTGAGGCACCTATCTCAGCGA
TCTGTCTATTTCGTTCATCCATAGTTGCCTGACTCCCCGTCGTGTAGATAACTACGATACGGGAGGGCTT
ACCATCTGGCCCCAGCGCTGCGATGATACCGCGAGAACCACGCTCACCGGCTCCGGATTTATCAGCAATA
AACCAGCCAGCCGGAAGGGCCGAGCGCAGAAGTGGTCCTGCAACTTTATCCGCCTCCATCCAGTCTATTA
ATTGTTGCCGGGAAGCTAGAGTAAGTAGTTCGCCAGTTAATAGTTTGCGCAACGTTGTTGCCATCGCTAC
AGGCATCGTGGTGTCACGCTCGTCGTTTGGTATGGCTTCATTCAGCTCCGGTTCCCAACGATCAAGGCGA
GTTACATGATCCCCCATGTTGTGCAAAAAAGCGGTTAGCTCCTTCGGTCCTCCGATCGTTGTCAGAAGTA
AGTTGGCCGCAGTGTTATCACTCATGGTTATGGCAGCACTGCATAATTCTCTTACTGTCATGCCATCCGT
AAGATGCTTTTCTGTGACTGGTGAGTACTCAACCAAGTCATTCTGAGAATAGTGTATGCGGCGACCGAGT
TGCTCTTGCCCGGCGTCAATACGGGATAATACCGCGCCACATAGCAGAACTTTAAAAGTGCTCATCATTG
GAAAACGTTCTTCGGGGCGAAAACTCTCAAGGATCTTACCGCTGTTGAGATCCAGTTCGATGTAACCCAC
TCGTGCACCCAACTGATCTTCAGCATCTTTTACTTTCACCAGCGTTTCTGGGTGAGCAAAAACAGGAAGG
CAAAATGCCGCAAAAAAGGGAATAAGGGCGACACGGAAATGTTGAATACTCATATTCTTCCTTTTTCAAT
ATTATTGAAGCATTTATCAGGGTTATTGTCTCATGAGCGGATACATATTTGAATGTATTTAGAAAAATAA
ACAAATAGGGGTCAGTGTTACAACCAATTAACCAATTCTGAACATTATCGCGAGCCCATTTATACCTGAA
TATGGCTCATAACACCCCTTGCTCATGACCAAAATCCCTTAACGTGAGTTACGCGCGCGTCGTTCCACTG
AGCGTCAGACCCCGTAGAAAAGATCAAAGGATCTTCTTGAGATCCTTTTTTTCTGCGCGTAATCTGCTGC
TTGCAAACAAAAAAACCACCGCTACCAGCGGTGGTTTGTTTGCCGGATCAAGAGCTACCAACTCTTTTTC
CGAAGGTAACTGGCTTCAGCAGAGCGCAGATACCAAATACTGTTCTTCTAGTGTAGCCGTAGTTAGCCCA
CCACTTCAAGAACTCTGTAGCACCGCCTACATACCTCGCTCTGCTAATCCTGTTACCAGTGGCTGCTGCC
AGTGGCGATAAGTCGTGTCTTACCGGGTTGGACTCAAGACGATAGTTACCGGATAAGGCGCAGCGGTCGG
GCTGAACGGGGGGTTCGTGCACACAGCCCAGCTTGGAGCGAACGACCTACACCGAACTGAGATACCTACA
GCGTGAGCTATGAGAAAGCGCCACGCTTCCCGAAGGGAGAAAGGCGGACAGGTATCCGGTAAGCGGCAGG
GTCGGAACAGGAGAGCGCACGAGGGAGCTTCCAGGGGGAAACGCCTGGTATCTTTATAGTCCTGTCGGGT
TTCGCCACCTCTGACTTGAGCGTCGATTTTTGTGATGCTCGTCAGGGGGGCGGAGCCTATGGAAAAACGC
CAGCAACGCGGCCTTTTTACGGTTCCTGGCCTTTTGCTGGCCTTTTGCTCACATGTTCTTTCCTGCGTTA
TCCCCTGATTCTGTGGATAACCGTATTACCGCCTTTGAGTGAGCTGATACCGCTCGCCGCAGCCGAACGA
CCGAGCGCAGCGAGTCAGTGAGCGAGGAAGCGGAAGGCGAGAGTAGGGAACTGCCAGGCATCAAACTAAG
CAGAAGGCCCCTGACGGATGGCCTTTTTGCGTTTCTACAAACTCTTTCTGTGTTGTAAAACGACGGCCAG
TCTTAAGCTCGGGCCCCCTGGGCGGTTCTGATAACGAGTAATCGTTAATCCGCAAATAACGTAAAAACCC
GCTTCGGCGGGTTTTTTTATGGGGGGAGTTTAGGGAAAGAGCATTTGTCAGAATATTTAAGGGCGCCTGT
CACTTTGCTTGATATATGAGAATTATTTAACCTTATAAATGAGAAAAAAGCAACGCACTTTAAATAAGAT
ACGTTGCTTTTTCGATTGATGAACACCTATAATTAAACTATTCATCTATTATTTATGATTTTTTGTATAT
ACAATATTTCTAGTTTGTTAAAGAGAATTAAGAAAATAAATCTCGAAAATAATAAAGGGAAAATCAGTTT
TTGATATCAAAATTATACATGTCAACGATAATACAAAATATAATACAAACTATAAGATGTTATCAGTATT
TATTATCATTTAGAATAAATTTTGTGTCGCCCTTAATTGTGAGCGGATAACAATTACGAGCTTCATGCAC
AGTGGCGTTGACTCAATATTGGCCATTAGCCATATTATTCATTGGTTATATAGCATAAATCAATATTGGC
TATTGGCCATTGCATACGTTGTATCTATATCATAATATGTACATTTATATTGGCTCATGTCCAATATGAC
CGCCATGTT
