>Addgene plasmid #157613 | pD649-HAsp-SDK2(Trunc1)-COMP5AP-AviTag-9xHis | depositor partial sequence | sequence record 304336 | insert (extracellular domain truncation)
CAAGATGATGTGTCCCCTTACTTTAAGACCGAGCCTGTGCGGACCCAGGTCCACCTTGAGGGAAATAGAC
TGGTGCTGACCTGCATGGCCGAAGGCTCTTGGCCTCTGGAATTCAAGTGGCTGCACAACAACAGAGAGCT
GACCAAGTTCAGCCTGGAATACCGGTACATGATCACCAGCCTGGATAGAACCCACGCCGGCTTCTACAGA
TGCATCGTGCGGAATAGAATGGGCGCCCTGCTGCAGAGACAGACAGAGGTGCAAGTGGCCTACATGGGCA
GCTTCGAGGAAGGCGAGAAACACCAGTCTGTGTCTCATGGCGAGGCCGCCGTGATCAGAGCACCTAGAAT
TGCCAGCTTTCCCCAGCCTCAAGTGACCTGGTTCAGAGATGGCCGGAAGATCCCTCCTAGCAGCAGAATC
GCCATCACACTGGAAAACACCCTGGTCATCCTGAGCACAGTGGCCCCTGATGCCGGCAGATATTACGTGC
AGGCCGTGAACGACAAGAACGGCGACAACAAGACCAGCCAGCCTATCACACTGACCGTGGAAAATGTTGG
CGGCCCTGCCGATCCTATCGCTCCCACAATCATCATCCCTCCAAAGAACACAAGCGTGGTGGCCGGCACA
AGCGAAGTGACACTGGAATGCGTGGCCAACGCCAGACCTCTGATCAAGCTGCACATCATTTGGAAGAAAG
ACGGCGTGCTGCTGAGCGGCGGCATCAGCGATCATAACAGACGGCTGACAATCCCCAATCCTACAGGCTC
CGATGCCGGCTACTATGAGTGTGAAGCCGTGCTGAGAAGCAGCAGCGTGCCATCTGTTGTCAGAGGCGCC
TACCTGTCTGTGCTGGAACCTCCTCAGTTCGTGAAAGAGCCCGAGAGACACATCACCGCCGAGATGGAAA
AGGTGGTGGATATCCCTTGTCAGGCCAAGGGCGTGCCACCACCTAGCATCACATGGTACAAGGACGCCGC
CGTGGTGGAAGTGGAAAAGCTGACCAGATTCCGGCAGAGAAACGATGGCGGCCTGCAGATTTCTGGCCTG
GTGCCTGATGATACCGGCATGTTCCAGTGCTTCGCCAGAAATGCAGCCGGCGAGGTGCAGACAAGCACAT
ACCTGGCCGTGACCTCTATCGCCCCTAACATCACAAGAGGCCCTCTGGACAGCACCGTGATCGATGGAAT
GTCTGTGGTGCTGGCCTGTGAAACCTCTGGCGCCCCTAGACCTGCCATTACCTGGCAGAAGGGCGAGAGA
ATTCTGGCCAGTGGAAGCGTGCAGCTGCCTAGATTCACACCTCTGGAAAGCGGCAGCCTGCTGATCTCCC
CTACACACATCTCTGACGCCGGCACCTACACCTGTCTGGCCACAAATAGTAGAGGCGTGGACGAAGCCAG
CGCCGATCTGGTTGTTTGGGCCAGAACCAGAATCACCAAGCCTCCACAGGACCAGAGCGTGATCAAGGGC
ACACAGGCCTCTATGGTTTGCGGCGTGACACACGACCCTAGAGTGACCATCCGGTACATCTGGGAGAAAG
ATGGGGCCACACTGGGCACCGAGTCTCACCCTAGAATCAGACTGGACAGAAACGGCTCCCTGCACATCTC
TCAGACTTGGAGCGGCGACATCGGCACATACACATGCAGAGTGATCAGCGCTGGCGGCAACGACAGTAGA
TCTGCCCACCTGAGAGTCAGACAGCTGCCTCACGCTCCTGAACACCCTGTGGCTACCCTGTCCACAGTGG
AAAGAAGGGCCATCAACCTGACCTGGACCAAGCCTTTCGACGGCAATAGCCCTCTGATCCGCTACATCCT
GGAAATGAGCGAGAACAACGCCCCTTGGACAGTGCTGCTGGCCTCTGTGGACCCTAAGGCCACCTCTGTG
ACAGTGAAAGGACTGGTGCCAGCCAGAAGCTACCAGTTCAGACTGTGCGCCGTGAATGATGTCGGCAAGG
GCCAGTTCAGCAAGGACACCGAAAGAGTGTCCCTGCCTGAGGAACCTCCAACCGCTCCTCCTCAGAATGT
GATCGCCAGCGGCAGGACCAACCAGAGCATCATGATTCAGTGGCAGCCACCTCCTGAGAGCCACCAGAAT
GGCATCCTGAAGGGCTACATCATCAGATACTGCCTGGCCGGACTGCCCGTGGGCTATCAGTTCAAGAACA
TCACCGACGCCGACGTGAACAACCTGCTGCTGGAAGATCTGATCATCTGGACCAACTACGAGATCGAGGT
GGCCGCCTACAATTCTGCCGGCCTGGGCGTGTACAGCAGCAAAGTGACAGAATGGACACTGCAGGGCGTC
CCAACAGTGCCTCCTGGCAATGTGCATGCCGAGGCCACCAATAGCACCACCATCAGATTCACCTGGAACG
CCCCATCTCCACAGTTCATCAACGGCATCAACCAGGGCTACAAGCTGATCGCCTGGGAGCCTGAGCAAGA
GGAAGAGGTCACAATGGTCACCGCCAGGCCTAACTTCCAGGATAGCATCCACGTGGGCTTCGTGTCCGGC
CTGAAGAAGTTCACCGAGTACTTCACCAGCGTGCTGTGCTTCACAACACCTGGCGACGGCCCTAGATCTA
CACCTCAGCTCGTGCGGACACACGAGGATGTTCCAGGACCTGTGGGCCACCTGAGCTTCAGCGAGATTCT
GGATACCAGCCTGAAGGTGTCCTGGCAAGAGCCTGGCGAGAAGAACGGCATTCTGACCGGCTACAGAATC
AGCTGGGAAGAGTACAACCGGACCAACACCAGAGTGACCCACTACCTGCCTAACGTGACCCTCGAGTACA
GAGTGACAGGACTGACAGCCCTGACCACCTACACAATTGAAGTGGCCGCCATGACCAGCAAAGGCCAGGG
ACAAGTGTCTGCCAGCACAATCTCTAGCGGAGTGCCACCTGAACTGCCCGGACCTCCTACAAACCTGGGC
ATCAGCAATATCGGCCCCAGAAGCGTGACCCTGCAGTTTAGACCAGGCTACGACGGCAAGACCTCCATCA
GCAGATGGCTGGTGGAAGCCCAAGTGGGAGTTGTTGGAGAGGGCGAAGAGTGGCTGCTGATCCACCAGCT
GAGCAATGAGCCCGACGCCAGATCCATGGAAGTGCCCGACCTGAATCCTTTTACCTGCTACAGCTTCCGG
ATGCGGCAAGTGAACATCGTGGGCACATCTCCACCTAGCCAGCCAAGCAGAAAGATCCAGACTCTGCAGG
CTCCTCCTGACATGGCCCCTGCTAATGTGTCCCTGAGAACAGCCAGCGAGACAAGCCTGTGGCTGAGATG
GATGCCTCTGCCAGAGATGGAGTACAACGGCAATCCAGAGAGCGTGGGGTACAAGATCAAGTACAGCAGA
AGCGACGGCCACGGAAAGACACTGTCTCACGTGGTGCAGGACAGAGTGGAACGGGACTACACCATCGAGG
ACCTGGAAGAGTGGACCGAGTATAGAGTCCAGGTGCAGGCCTTCAATGCCATCGGATCTGGACCTTGGAG
CCAGACCGTTGTGGGCAGAACAAGAGAATCTGTGCCTAGCAGCGGCCCCACCAATGTGTCTGCTCTGGCT
ACCACAAGCAGCTCCATGCTTGTCCGTTGGAGCGAAGTGCCTGAGGCCGATAGAAATGGACTGGTCCTGG
GCTACAAAGTGATGTACAAAGAGAAGGACAGCGACACCCAGCCTCGGTTTTGGCTGGTCGAGGGCAATTC
TTCAAGAAGCGCTCAGCTGACAGGCCTGGGCAAATACGTGCTGTATGAGGTGCAGGTTCTGGCTTTCACC
AGAATCGGCGACGGAAGCCCTTCTCACCCTCCAATTCTGGAAAGAACCCTGGACGACGTGCCAGGGCCTC
CTATGGGAATCCTGTTTCCTGAAGTGCGGACCACCTCCGTGCGACTGATTTGGCAACCTCCTGCCGCACC
TAATGGCATCATCCTGGCCTACCAGATCACCCACAGACTGAACACCACCACCGCCAATACTGCCACCGTG
GAAGTTCTGGCACCTAGCGCCAGACAGTATACCGCCACAGGCCTGAAGCCTGAGAGCGTGTACCTGTTCA
GAATCACAGCCCAGACCAGAAAAGGCTGGGGCGAAGCTGCTGAAGCCCTGGTGGTCACCACCGAGAAGAG
AGATAGACCTCAGCCTCCAAGCAGACCCATGGTGCAACAAGAAGATGTGCGGGCCAGATCTGTGCTGCTG
TCTTGGGAACCTGGCTCTGATGGCCTGTCTCCTGTGCGGTACTACACAATCCAGACAAGAGAGCTGCCAT
CCGGCAGATGGGCTCTGCATTCTGCCTCCGTGTCTCACAACGCCTCCAGCTTCATCGTGGACCGGCTGAA
GCCATTCACCAGCTACAAGTTTAGAGTGAAGGCCACAAACGATATCGGCGACAGCGAGTTCAGCGAAGAG
AGCGAGTCTCTGACTACCCTGCAGGCAGCTCCTGATGAGGCCCCAACAATTCTGAGCGTGACACCCCACA
CCACAACAAGCGTGCTGATCAGATGGCAGCCTCCAGCCGAGGACAAGATTAACGGCATCCTGCTGGGCTT
CAGAATCCGCTACCGGGAACTGCTGTACGAGGGCCTGAGAGGCTTTACCCTGAGGGGCATTAACAATCCT
GGCGCCACATGGGCCGAGCTGACCTCCATGTACAGCATGAGAAACCTGAGCAGGCCCAGCCTGACACAGT
ACGAGCTGGACAACCTGAACAAACATCGGAGATACGAGATCCGGATGTCCGTGTACAATGCCGTTGGCGA
GGGACCTTCTAGCCCTCCTCAAGAGGTGTTCGTGGGAGAAGCTGTGCCAACCGCCGCACCAAGAAATGTG
GTGGTTCATGGCGCTACCGCCACTCAGCTGGATGTGACATGGGAACCACCTCCACTGGACAGCCAGAATG
GGGACATCCAGGGCTATAAGATCTACTTCTGGGAAGCCCAGAGAGGGAACCTGACCGAGAGAGTGAAAAC
CCTGTTCCTGGCCGAGAACAGCGTGAAGCTGAAGAACCTGACAGGCTACACCGCCTATATGGTGTCCGTG
GCTGCTTTTAACGCAGCAGGCGACGGACCAAGAAGCACCCCAACACAGGGACAGACACAGCAAGCTGCCC
CTAGCGCTCCTAGCTCCGTGAAGTTTAGCGAGCTGACAACAACCAGCGTCAACGTGTCCTGGGAAGCACC
TCAGTTCCCCAATGGCATTCTGGAAGGCTATCGGCTGGTGTACGAGCCTTGTTCTCCTGTGGATGGCGTG
TCCAAGATCGTGACAGTGGACGTGAAGGGCAACAGCCCACTGTGGCTCAAAGTGAAGGATCTGGCCGAGG
GCGTGACCTACAGATTCAGGATCAGGGCCAAGACATTCACATACGGCCCCGAGATTGAGGCCAACGTGAC
AACAGGACCTGGCGAAGGTGCTCCAGGACCACCTGGCGTGCCAATCATTGTGCGGTATAGCAGCGCCATT
GCCATCCACTGGTCAAGCGGAGATCCTGGCAAAGGCCCCATCACCAGATACGTGATCGAGGCCAGACCTA
GCGACGAAGGACTGTGGGACATCCTGATCAAGGACATCCCCAAAGAGGTGTCCAGCTACACCTTCTCCAT
GGATATCCTGAAGCCAGGCGTGTCCTACGACTTCAGAGTGATTGCTGTGAACGACTACGGCTTCGGCACA
CCTAGCAGTCCTTCACAGTCTGTGCCCGCTCAGAAGGCCAATCCTTTCTACGAGGAATGGTGGTTT
